>Addgene plasmid #65396 | GFP-TRIM24 | addgene partial sequence | sequence record 112087 | EGFP-C 5'-CATGGTCCTGCTGGAGTTCGTG-3'
CTCGAGCCCATCAACAAGTTTGTACAAAAAAGCAGGCTTCTAAGGAGATAGAACCAATTCTCTAAGGAAA
TACTTAACCATGGTCGACACCATGGAGGTGGCGGTGGAGAAGGCGGTGGCGGCGGCGGCAGCGGCCTCGG
CTGCGGCCTCCGGGGGGCCCTCGGCGGCGCCGAGCGGGGAGAACGAGGCCGAGAGTCGGCAGGGCCCGGA
CTCGGAGCGCGGCGGCGAGGCGGCCCGGCTCAACCTGTTGGACACTTGCGCCGTGTGCCACCAGAACATC
CAGAGCCGGGCGCCCAAGCTGCTGCCCTGCCTGCACTCTTTCTGCCAGCGCTGCCTGCCCGCGCCCCAGC
GCTACCTCATGCTGCCCGCGCCCATGCTGGGCTCGGCCGAGACCCCGCCACCCGTCCCTGCCCCCGGCTC
GCCGGTCAGCGGCTCGTCGCCGTTCGCCACCCAAGTTGGAGTCATTCGTTGCCCAGTTTGCAGCCAAGAA
TGTGCAGAGAGACACATCATAGATAACTTTTTTGTGAAGGACACTACTGAGGTTCCCAGCAGTACAGTAG
AAAAGTCAAATCA
