>Addgene plasmid #65396 | GFP-TRIM24 | addgene partial sequence | sequence record 112088 | TK-pA-R 5'-ttgtctccttccgtgtttca-3'
TACGCGTAGAATCGAGACCGAGGAGAGGGTTAGGGATAGGCTTCCCGTTATCAACCACTTTGTACAAGAA
AGCTGGGTCTAGATATCTCGAGAATTTAAGCAACTGGCGTTCTTCAATGCTTTTGAGGCGTTTCTTCCGG
GGCTGTACAAAGTCATCATCTGAATCATCACTAAATTTATTATCTTCTGATTCATTCCTGAATTCTGGTT
TGGGAAACCTTTTTTCTGGATAGAGGTTCTTTAGAAGTTCTTCAAAATAATTTTCAAGTTTTATACCAGC
ATTGGCTACTTCTGAATCAGGCTCATTGAATTCAGCACAGTTTTGAAAGATCAATCTAAAATCAGCTACA
AAATCTTCAGGTTTTGAGTACATGGAATAATCTTCTTGTAGTCTTTTCTTGATGGTTGACAAATCCATTG
GATTTTTAATTATTTTGTAATAATCAGGCACAGTTAGAGGAACAGGGTCTTGAAAAGCCAGGCTCATTTC
ATGGCAGTAAAGAAATAAAAGTAGGCGCTCACACTTCCTTTTATCTATAGGTGTTAACTTAACAAGGCCT
TCAGTTTTCTTTTTTTCTGAGTTGTGACTGGGAGCATCACAATCATATTCAACTTCTGGTTTAGATAAGT
CTCGGCAGAAAGTGCAAATCCACTCTCCACTTGGAAAATTTGTCAATGTGGGCACATGACAAGAAAGATG
GAATACTTTGGGGCACTTTTCACAGCAGAGGAGTTCCCCTCCGTTTTGACAAACTGCACACCAGTCCTCA
TT
