[The description below was written by a language model from this plasmid's Addgene catalogue record.]
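Description:
GFP-TRIM24 is a mammalian expression plasmid built on the Invitrogen Gateway destination vector pcDNA6.2/N-EmGFP-DEST (about 5.8 kb without insert), into which the human TRIM24 coding sequence (also known as TIF1-alpha; roughly 3.15 kb, recorded as carrying no mutations) was transferred by Gateway recombination. It is maintained in E. coli as a high-copy plasmid under ampicillin selection, and it carries a blasticidin marker that allows selection of transfected mammalian cells, for example to derive stable lines.

Expression is driven by the CMV promoter, a strong constitutive promoter in most mammalian cell types. The backbone supplies Emerald GFP (EmGFP) at the N terminus of the insert, so TRIM24 is produced as a fluorescent fusion protein. The record also lists a backbone-encoded V5 epitope at the C terminus; whether that tag is actually translated depends on whether the insert retains its stop codon, which the record does not state. The use of a TK polyA reverse primer for sequencing indicates that a thymidine kinase polyadenylation signal lies downstream of the cassette. No feature table is provided, so further elements of the backbone cannot be confirmed from the record.

TRIM24 is a bromodomain-containing protein, and the stated purpose is expression of a GFP-tagged bromodomain (BRD) protein in mammalian cells. The associated study screened bromodomain proteins for roles in chromatin recognition of DNA damage and homologous recombination. This is consistent with using the construct for live-cell or fixed-cell imaging of TRIM24 localisation, including its behaviour at damaged chromatin, and for GFP-based detection or pull-down of the fusion protein.
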