Addgene plasmid #65396: GFP-TRIM24
Purpose: GFP-tagged BRD protein, which can be used to be expressed in mammalian cells.
Depositing lab: Kyle Miller. Publication: Screen identifies bromodomain protein ZMYND8 in chromatin recognition of transcription-associated DNA damage that promotes homologous recombination. Gong F, Chiu LY, Cox B, Aymard F, Clouaire T, Leung JW, Cammarata M, Perez M, Agarwal P, Brodbelt JS, Legube G, Miller KM. Genes Dev. 2015 Jan 15;29(2):197-211. doi: 10.1101/gad.252189.114. PubMed 25593309.
Backbone
  Vector backbone: pcDNA6.2/N-EmGFP-DEST
  Backbone manufacturer: invitrogen
  Backbone size w/o insert (bp): 5847
  Vector type: Mammalian Expression
  Selectable markers: Blasticidin
Growth in bacteria
  Bacterial resistance: Ampicillin, 100 μg/mL
  Growth temperature: 37°C
  Growth strain: DH5alpha
  Copy number: High Copy
Gene/Insert
  Gene/Insert name: TRIM24 (alt name: TIF1-alpha)
  Species: H. sapiens (human)
  Insert size (bp): 3150
  Mutation: none
  Entrez Gene: TRIM24 (a.k.a. PTC6, RNF82, TF1A, TIF1, TIF1A, TIF1ALPHA, hTIF1)
  Promoter: CMV
  Tag / fusion protein: EmGFP (N terminal on backbone); V5 (C terminal on backbone)
  Cloning method: Gateway Cloning
  Sequencing primers: 5′ EGFP_C_primer; 3′ TK polyA reverse primer
Terms and licenses: Academic/Nonprofit Terms; Industry Terms: Not Available to Industry
Depositor comments: Gene Source: DNASU HsCD00005267
How to cite: GFP-TRIM24 was a gift from Kyle Miller (Addgene plasmid # 65396 ; http://n2t.net/addgene:65396 ; RRID:Addgene_65396)
